Addgene plasmid #100378: pCMV_mEm_4GS_LF82_233
Purpose: Mammalian expression of E. coli LF82_233 CDS fused to mEmerald
Depositing lab: Alan Huett. Depositing organization: University of Nottingham. Publication: A multi-phenotypic imaging screen to identify bacterial effectors by exogenous expression in a HeLa cell line. Collins A, Huett A. Sci Data. 2018 May 15;5:180081. doi: 10.1038/sdata.2018.81. PubMed 29762554.
Backbone
  Vector backbone: pCMV
  Backbone size w/o insert (bp): 4502
  Vector type: Mammalian Expression
Growth in bacteria
  Bacterial resistance: Ampicillin, 100 μg/mL
  Growth temperature: 37°C
  Growth strain: XL1 Blue
  Copy number: High Copy
Gene/Insert
  Gene/Insert name: LF82_233
  Insert size (bp): 372
  Promoter: CMV
  Tag / fusion protein: mEmerald (N terminal on backbone)
  Cloning method: Ligation Independent Cloning
  Sequencing primers: 5′ ACTTCTGCTCTAAAAGCTGCGG; 3′ CACTGCATTCTAGTTGTGGTTTGTC
Terms and licenses: Academic/Nonprofit Terms; Industry Terms: Not Available to Industry
How to cite: pCMV_mEm_4GS_LF82_233 was a gift from Alan Huett (Addgene plasmid # 100378 ; http://n2t.net/addgene:100378 ; RRID:Addgene_100378)
