[The description below was written by a language model from this plasmid's Addgene catalogue record and pLannotate feature annotations shown in this document.]
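Description:
pCMV_mEm_4GS_LF82_233 is a mammalian expression plasmid built on a pCMV backbone (4,502 bp without insert; the sequenced record is 4,874 nt) that expresses a coding sequence from E. coli strain LF82 as a fusion to the green fluorescent protein mEmerald. It is propagated in E. coli as a high-copy plasmid through a ColE1/pUC-type origin and selected with ampicillin via the β-lactamase gene and its own promoter. The feature table also picks up short remnants of lacZα, lacI, rop and bom, together with a lac promoter/operator and CAP site. These are leftovers of the pUC/pBR322-derived cloning backbone and play no role in the mammalian cassette. No mammalian selection marker is annotated, which suits transient expression.

The expression cassette consists of the human cytomegalovirus immediate-early enhancer and promoter, followed by a modified SV40 intron that provides splice donor and acceptor sites to improve transcript processing. Next comes the mEmerald open reading frame, and an SV40 polyadenylation signal terminates the transcript. The 372 bp LF82_233 insert was introduced by ligation-independent cloning downstream of mEmerald, so the fluorescent protein sits at the N-terminus of the bacterial protein. The "4GS" in the name suggests a glycine-serine linker between the two parts, although the record does not annotate one explicitly. Automated annotation matches the insert region to a fragment of the E. coli K-12 protein YhhI, a homology-based assignment rather than a stated function. The associated work was an imaging-based screen in which bacterial candidate effector proteins were expressed exogenously in HeLa cells. The construct therefore serves to visualise the localisation of LF82_233 and to score the cellular phenotypes it causes.
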