Features (pLannotate 1.2.2; 17 found; start..end, strand, type, name):
     25..45      -  misc_feature   MCS (fragment): pUC18/19 multiple cloning site
     44..347     +  enhancer       CMV enhancer: human cytomegalovirus immediate early enhancer
    348..551     +  promoter       CMV promoter: human cytomegalovirus (CMV) immediate early promoter
    689..785     +  intron         SV40 intron: modified SV40 intron with splice donor and acceptor sites
    846..1562    +  CDS            mEmerald: mEmerald is a basic (constitutively fluorescent) green fluorescent protein published in 1998, derived from Aequorea victoria. It is reported to be a very rapidly-maturing monomer with moderate acid sensitivity.
   1626..2036    +  CDS            yhhI (fragment): YHHI_ECOLI - Protein inferred from homology: Swiss-Prot protein existence level 3. From Escherichia coli (strain K12).
   2030..2164    -  polyA_signal   SV40 poly(A) signal: SV40 polyadenylation signal
   2299..2315    -  protein_bind   lac operator: The lac repressor binds to the lac operator to inhibit transcription in E. coli. This inhibition can be relieved by adding lactose or isopropyl-β-D-thiogalactopyranoside (IPTG). lac repressor encoded by lacI
   2323..2353    -  promoter       lac promoter: promoter for the E. coli lac operon
   2368..2389    -  protein_bind   CAP binding site: CAP binding activates transcription in the presence of cAMP. E. coli catabolite activator protein
   2402..2494    -  CDS            lacI (fragment): lac repressor; lacI; The lac repressor binds to the lac operator to inhibit transcription in E. coli. This inhibition can be relieved by adding lactose or isopropyl-β-D-thiogalactopyranoside (IPTG).
   2677..3265    -  rep_origin     ori: high-copy-number ColE1/pMB1/pBR322/pUC origin of replication
   3436..4296    -  CDS            AmpR: β-lactamase; bla; confers resistance to ampicillin, carbenicillin, and related antibiotics
   4297..4401    -  promoter       AmpR promoter: bla
   4496..4531    +  CDS            rop (fragment): Rop protein, which maintains plasmids at low copy number; rop
   4633..4732    +  misc_feature   bom (fragment): basis of mobility region from pBR322
   4738..19      -  CDS            lacZα (fragment) (across the origin): LacZα fragment of β-galactosidase; lacZ fragment
>Addgene plasmid #100378 | pCMV_mEm_4GS_LF82_233 | addgene full sequence | sequence record 209694 | Addgene NGS Result
GTAAAACGACGGCCAGTGAGTTCGAGCTTGCATGCCTGCAGGTCGTTACATAACTTACGGTAAATGGCCC
GCCTGGCTGACCGCCCAACGACCCCCGCCCATTGACGTCAATAATGACGTATGTTCCCATAGTAACGCCA
ATAGGGACTTTCCATTGACGTCAATGGGTGGAGTATTTACGGTAAACTGCCCACTTGGCAGTACATCAAG
TGTATCATATGCCAAGTACGCCCCCTATTGACGTCAATGACGGTAAATGGCCCGCCTGGCATTATGCCCA
GTACATGACCTTATGGGACTTTCCTACTTGGCAGTACATCTACGTATTAGTCATCGCTATTACCATGGTG
ATGCGGTTTTGGCAGTACATCAATGGGCGTGGATAGCGGTTTGACTCACGGGGATTTCCAAGTCTCCACC
CCATTGACGTCAATGGGAGTTTGTTTTGGCACCAAAATCAACGGGACTTTCCAAAATGTCGTAACAACTC
CGCCCCATTGACGCAAATGGGCGGTAGGCGTGTACGGTGGGAGGTCTATATAAGCAGAGCTCGTTTAGTG
AACCGTCAGATCGCCTGGAGACGCCATCCACGCTGTTTTGACCTCCATAGAAGACACCGGGACCGATCCA
GCCTCCGGACTCTAGAGGATCCGGTACTAGAGGAACTGAAAAACCAGAAAGTTAACTGGTAAGTTTAGTC
TTTTTGTCTTTTATTTCAGGTCCCGGATCCGGTGGTGGTGCAAATCAAAGAACTGCTCCTCAGTGGATGT
TGCCTTTACTTCTAGGCCTGTACGGAAGTGTTACTTCTGCTCTAAAAGCTGCGGAATTGTACCCGCGGGC
CCACCATGGTGAGCAAGGGCGAGGAGCTGTTCACCGGGGTGGTGCCCATCCTGGTCGAGCTGGACGGCGA
CGTAAACGGCCACAAGTTCAGCGTGTCCGGCGAGGGCGAGGGCGATGCCACCTACGGCAAGCTGACCCTG
AAGTTCATCTGCACCACCGGCAAGCTGCCCGTGCCCTGGCCCACCCTCGTGACCACCTTGACCTACGGCG
TGCAGTGCTTCGCCCGCTACCCCGACCACATGAAGCAGCACGACTTCTTCAAGTCCGCCATGCCCGAAGG
CTACGTCCAGGAGCGCACCATCTTCTTCAAGGACGACGGCAACTACAAGACCCGCGCCGAGGTGAAGTTC
GAGGGCGACACCCTGGTGAACCGCATCGAGCTGAAGGGCATCGACTTCAAGGAGGACGGCAACATCCTGG
GGCACAAGCTGGAGTACAACTACAACAGCCACAAGGTCTATATCACCGCCGACAAGCAGAAGAACGGCAT
CAAGGTGAACTTCAAGACCCGCCACAACATCGAGGACGGCAGCGTGCAGCTCGCCGACCACTACCAGCAG
AACACCCCCATCGGCGACGGCCCCGTGCTGCTGCCCGACAACCACTACCTGAGCACCCAGTCCAAGCTGA
GCAAAGACCCCAACGAGAAGCGCGATCACATGGTCCTGCTGGAGTTCGTGACCGCCGCCGGGATCACTCT
CGGCATGGACGAGCTGTACAAGCGAATTGGTGGAGGGGGCGGTTCCGGTGGCGGAGGTTCCCGAATTCGT
CGACGGAGATCTGATATGAGTGAAAAGCGTCATGGCAGAGAAGAAATTCGTCTTCACATTGTCTGCGATA
TCCCTGATGAACTTATTGATTTCACGTTTGAATGGAAAGGGCTGAAGAAATTATGCATGGCAGTCTCCTT
TCGTTCAATAATAACAGAACAAAAGAAAGAGCCAGAAATGACGGTCAGATATTATATCAGTTCTGCTGAT
TTAACCGCAGAGAAGTTCGCCACAGCAATCCGAAACCACTGGTACGTGGAGAATAAGCTGTACTGGCGTC
TGGACGTGGTAATGAATGAAGACGACAGCAAAATAAGAAGAGGAAACTCAGCAGAATTATTTTTAGGGAT
ACGGCATATCGCTATTCAGGGCAGGGTTAAGACGTGAATCGGTACCCTCGAGAAGCTTGCGGCCGCGGGG
ATCCAGACATGATAAGATACATTGATGAGTTTGGACAAACCACAACTAGAATGCAGTGAAAAAAATGCTT
TATTTGTGAAATTTGTGATGCTATTGCTTTATTTGTAACCATTATAAGCTGCAATAAACAAGTTAACAAC
AACAATTGCATTCATTTTATGTTTCAGGTTCAGGGGGAGGTGTGGGAGGTTTTTTCGGATCCTCTAGAGT
CGATCTGCAGGCATGCTAGCTTGGCGTAATCATGGTCATAGCTGTTTCCTGTGTGAAATTGTTATCCGCT
CACAATTCCACACAACATACGAGCCGGAAGCATAAAGTGTAAAGCCTGGGGTGCCTAATGAGTGAGCTAA
CTCACATTAATTGCGTTGCGCTCACTGCCCGCTTTCCAGTCGGGAAACCTGTCGTGCCAGCTGCATTAAT
GAATCGGCCAACGCGCGGGGAGAGGCGGTTTGCGTATTGGGCGCTCTTCCGCTTCCTCGCTCACTGACTC
GCTGCGCTCGGTCGTTCGGCTGCGGCGAGCGGTATCAGCTCACTCAAAGGCGGTAATACGGTTATCCACA
GAATCAGGGGATAACGCAGGAAAGAACATGTGAGCAAAAGGCCAGCAAAAGGCCAGGAACCGTAAAAAGG
CCGCGTTGCTGGCGTTTTTCCATAGGCTCCGCCCCCCTGACGAGCATCACAAAAATCGACGCTCAAGTCA
GAGGTGGCGAAACCCGACAGGACTATAAAGATACCAGGCGTTTCCCCCTGGAAGCTCCCTCGTGCGCTCT
CCTGTTCCGACCCTGCCGCTTACCGGATACCTGTCCGCCTTTCTCCCTTCGGGAAGCGTGGCGCTTTCTC
ATAGCTCACGCTGTAGGTATCTCAGTTCGGTGTAGGTCGTTCGCTCCAAGCTGGGCTGTGTGCACGAACC
CCCCGTTCAGCCCGACCGCTGCGCCTTATCCGGTAACTATCGTCTTGAGTCCAACCCGGTAAGACACGAC
TTATCGCCACTGGCAGCAGCCACTGGTAACAGGATTAGCAGAGCGAGGTATGTAGGCGGTGCTACAGAGT
TCTTGAAGTGGTGGCCTAACTACGGCTACACTAGAAGAACAGTATTTGGTATCTGCGCTCTGCTGAAGCC
AGTTACCTTCGGAAAAAGAGTTGGTAGCTCTTGATCCGGCAAACAAACCACCGCTGGTAGCGGTGGTTTT
TTTGTTTGCAAGCAGCAGATTACGCGCAGAAAAAAAGGATCTCAAGAAGATCCTTTGATCTTTTCTACGG
GGTCTGACGCTCAGTGGAACGAAAACTCACGTTAAGGGATTTTGGTCATGAGATTATCAAAAAGGATCTT
CACCTAGATCCTTTTAAATTAAAAATGAAGTTTTAAATCAATCTAAAGTATATATGAGTAAACTTGGTCT
GACAGTTACCAATGCTTAATCAGTGAGGCACCTATCTCAGCGATCTGTCTATTTCGTTCATCCATAGTTG
CCTGACTCCCCGTCGTGTAGATAACTACGATACGGGAGGGCTTACCATCTGGCCCCAGTGCTGCAATGAT
ACCGCGAGACCCACGCTCACCGGCTCCAGATTTATCAGCAATAAACCAGCCAGCCGGAAGGGCCGAGCGC
AGAAGTGGTCCTGCAACTTTATCCGCCTCCATCCAGTCTATTAATTGTTGCCGGGAAGCTAGAGTAAGTA
GTTCGCCAGTTAATAGTTTGCGCAACGTTGTTGCCATTGCTACAGGCATCGTGGTGTCACGCTCGTCGTT
TGGTATGGCTTCATTCAGCTCCGGTTCCCAACGATCAAGGCGAGTTACATGATCCCCCATGTTGTGCAAA
AAAGCGGTTAGCTCCTTCGGTCCTCCGATCGTTGTCAGAAGTAAGTTGGCCGCAGTGTTATCACTCATGG
TTATGGCAGCACTGCATAATTCTCTTACTGTCATGCCATCCGTAAGATGCTTTTCTGTGACTGGTGAGTA
CTCAACCAAGTCATTCTGAGAATAGTGTATGCGGCGACCGAGTTGCTCTTGCCCGGCGTCAATACGGGAT
AATACCGCGCCACATAGCAGAACTTTAAAAGTGCTCATCATTGGAAAACGTTCTTCGGGGCGAAAACTCT
CAAGGATCTTACCGCTGTTGAGATCCAGTTCGATGTAACCCACTCGTGCACCCAACTGATCTTCAGCATC
TTTTACTTTCACCAGCGTTTCTGGGTGAGCAAAAACAGGAAGGCAAAATGCCGCAAAAAAGGGAATAAGG
GCGACACGGAAATGTTGAATACTCATACTCTTCCTTTTTCAATATTATTGAAGCATTTATCAGGGTTATT
GTCTCATGAGCGGATACATATTTGAATGTATTTAGAAAAATAAACAAATAGGGGTTCCGCGCACATTTCC
CCGAAAAGTGCCACCTGACGTCTAAGAAACCATTATTATCATGACATTAACCTATAAAAATAGGCGTATC
ACGAGGCCCTTTCGTCTCGCGCGTTTCGGTGATGACGGTGAAAACCTCTGACACATGCAGCTCCCGGAGA
CGGTCACAGCTTGTCTGTAAGCGGATGCCGGGAGCAGACAAGCCCGTCAGGGCGCGTCAGCGGGTGTTGG
CGGGTGTCGGGGCTGGCTTAACTATGCGGCATCAGAGCAGATTGTACTGAGAGTGCACCATATGCGGTGT
GAAATACCGCACAGATGCGTAAGGAGAAAATACCGCATCAGGCGCCATTCGCCATTCAGGCTGCGCAACT
GTTGGGAAGGGCGATCGGTGCGGGCCTCTTCGCTATTACGCCAGCTGGCGAAAGGGGGATGTGCTGCAAG
GCGATTAAGTTGGGTAACGCCAGGGTTTTCCCAGTCACGACGTT
