>Addgene plasmid #100378 | pCMV_mEm_4GS_LF82_233 | depositor partial sequence | sequence record 183699 | Sequence across LF82 gene insert region
CTCNGNATGGACGAGCTGTACAAGCGAATTGGTGGAGGGGGCGGTTCCGGTGGCGGAGGTTCCCGAATTC
GTCGACGGAGATCTGATATGAGTGAAAAGCGTCATGGCAGAGAAGAAATTCGTCTTCACATTGTCTGCGA
TATCCCTGATGAACTTATTGATTTCACGTTTGAATGGAAAGGGCTGAAGAAATTATGCATGGCAGTCTCC
TTTCGTTCAATAATAACAGAACAAAAGAAAGAGCCAGAAATGACGGTCAGATATTATATCAGTTCTGCTG
ATTTAACCGCAGAGAAGTTCGCCACAGCAATCCGAAACCACTGGTACGTGGAGAATAAGCTGTACTGGCG
TCTGGACGTGGTAATGAATGAAGACGACAGCAAAATAAGAAGAGGAAACTCAGCAGAATTATTTTTAGGG
ATACGGCATATCGCTATTCAGGGCAGGGTTAAGACGTGAATCGGTACCCTCGAGAAGCTTGCGGCCGCGG
GGATCCAGACATGATAAGATACATTGATGAGTTTGGACAAACCACAACTAGAATGCAGTGAAAAAAATGC
TTTATTTGTGAAATTTGTGATGCTATTGCTTTATTTGTAACCATTATAAGCTGCAATAAACAAGTTAACA
ACAACAATTGCATTCATTTTATGTTTCAGGTTCAGGGGGAGGTGTGGGAGGTTTTTTCGGATCCTCTAGA
GTCGATCTGCAGGCATGCTAGCTTGGCGTAATCATGGTCATAGCTGTTTCCTGTGTGAAATTGTTATCCG
CTCACAATTCCACACAACATACGAGCCGGAAGCATAAAGTGTAAAGCCTGGGGTGCCTAATGAGTGAGCT
AACTCACATTAATTGCGTTGCGCTCACTGCCCGCTTTCCAGTCGGGAAACCTGTCGTGCCAGCTGCATTA
ATGAATCGGCCAACGCGCGGGGAGAGGCGGTTTGCGTATTGGGCGCTCTTCCGCTTCCTCGCTCACTGAC
TCGCTNCGCTCGGNCGTTCGNCTGCGGC
